Addgene plasmid #21673: pFP120
Depositing lab: James Haber. Depositing organization: Brandeis University. Publication: Two pathways for removal of nonhomologous DNA ends during double-strand break repair in Saccharomyces cerevisiae. Pâques F, Haber JE. Mol Cell Biol. 1997 Nov . 17(11):6765-71. PubMed 9343441.
Backbone
  Vector backbone: Ted
  Backbone manufacturer: W. Kramer
  Vector type: centromeric plasmid
  Selectable markers: URA3
Growth in bacteria
  Bacterial resistance: Ampicillin, 100 μg/mL
  Growth temperature: 37°C
  Growth strain: DH5alpha
  Copy number: Unknown
Gene/Insert
  Gene/Insert name: LacZ (alt names: 2 copies of lacZ; pJH1443; see author's map)
  Species: E. coli
  Insert size (bp): 3000
  Mutation: The second lacZ sequence has been modified, a 918-bp SacI/ClaI fragment has been deleted. Second LacZ HO site is no longer present.
  Entrez Gene: lacZ (a.k.a. ECIAI39_0334)
  Cloning method: Restriction Enzyme; 5′ cloning site Bam Hi (not destroyed); 3′ cloning site Eco RI (not destroyed)
  Sequencing primers: 5′ n/a
Terms and licenses: Academic/Nonprofit Terms; Industry Terms: Not Available to Industry
Depositor comments: Derived from Ted, a centromeric plasmid (provided by W. Kramer) marked by the URA3 gene. Contains two copies of the Escherichia coli lacZ gene in inverted orientation, with one copy containing an HO endonuclease cleavage site. Please note: Addgene was not able to sequence verify the critical features of this plasmid due to its repetitive nature.
How to cite: pFP120 was a gift from James Haber (Addgene plasmid # 21673 ; http://n2t.net/addgene:21673 ; RRID:Addgene_21673)
