[The description below was written by a language model from this plasmid's Addgene catalogue record.]
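Description:
pFP120 (also listed as pJH1443) is a yeast–E. coli shuttle plasmid built on Ted, a centromeric vector marked with URA3. As a centromeric plasmid it is expected to be maintained stably at low copy in Saccharomyces cerevisiae, with selection by uracil prototrophy in ura3 hosts. In bacteria it is propagated under ampicillin selection. The record does not state the bacterial origin of replication or copy number, and no feature table is available, so the exact arrangement of elements rests on the depositor's description and map.

The payload is a pair of E. coli lacZ sequences placed in inverted orientation, with a recorded insert size of about 3 kb cloned between BamHI and EcoRI sites that remain intact. One lacZ copy carries a cleavage site for the HO endonuclease. The second copy has been modified by deletion of a 918-bp SacI/ClaI fragment and no longer contains an HO site. When HO is expressed in the host, a single defined double-strand break is therefore made in one repeat, and the other repeat can act as an intramolecular homologous donor for repair. Because the donor lacks the 918-bp segment, the sequences flanking the break would not all be matched in the donor, which fits the associated study's focus on how nonhomologous DNA ends are removed during double-strand break repair in budding yeast. The record does not describe any promoter driving lacZ, and the copies appear to serve as recombination substrates rather than as reporters. The repository notes that the repetitive structure prevented sequence verification of the critical features.
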