>Addgene plasmid #21673 | pFP120 | addgene partial sequence | sequence record 27451 | 21673 with URA3-F (GAGAAGATGCGGCCAGCAAAA)
GCATGTATACTAAACTCACAAATTAGAGCTTCAATTTAATTATATCAGTTATTACCCATTATTTAAGGAC
CTATTGTTTTTTCCAATAGGTGGTTAGCAATCGTCTTACTTTCTAACTTTTCTTACCTTTTACATTTCAG
CAATATATATATATATTTCAAGGATATACCATTCTAATGTCTGCCCCTAAGAAGATCGTCGTTTTGCCAG
GTGACGGGGATCCCGTCGTTTTACAACGTCGTGACTGGGAAAACCCTGGCGTTACCCAACTTAATCGCCT
TGCAGCACATCCCCCTTTCGCCAGCTGGCGTAATAGCGAAGAGGCCCGCACCGATCGCCCTTCCCAACAG
TTGCGCAGCCTGAATGGCGAATGGCGCTTTGCCTGGTTTCCGGCACCAGAAGCGGTGCCGGAAAGCTGGC
TGGAGTGCGATCTTCCTGAGGCCGATACTGTCGTCGTCCCCTCAAACTGGCAGATGCACGGTTACGATGC
GCCCATCTACACCAACGTGACCTATCCCATTACGGTCAATCCGCCGTTTGTTCCCACGGAGAATCCGACG
GGTTGTTACTCGCTCACATTTAATGTTGATGAAAGCTGGCTACAGGAAGGCCAGACGCGAATTATTTTTG
ATGGCGTTAACTCGGCGTTTCATCTGTGGTGCAACGGGCGCTGGGTCGGTTACNGCCAGGACAGTCGGTT
TGGCCGTCTGATTGANTATACCNTGNNNCGCTTTTTTACCCCGCCCGNAGAAAANCNNCCTTCNCGNNGA
TGGNGCTGCGCCTTGNATGA
